Addgene plasmid #45180: pThy1-Flpbow1
Depositing lab: Joshua Sanes. Depositing organization: Harvard University. Publication: Improved tools for the Brainbow toolbox. Cai D, Cohen KB, Luo T, Lichtman JW, Sanes JR. Nat Methods. 2013 May 5;10(6):540-7. doi: 10.1038/nmeth.2450. Epub 2013 May 5. PubMed 23817127.
Backbone
  Vector backbone: pUC18
  Total vector size (bp): 4000
  Vector type: linearized for transgenic mouse injection
Growth in bacteria
  Bacterial resistance: Ampicillin, 100 μg/mL
  Growth temperature: 37°C
  Growth strain: DH5alpha
  Copy number: High Copy
Gene/Insert
  Gene/Insert name: pThy1-Flpbow1
  Species: jelly fish and coral fluorescent proteins
  Insert size (bp): 4000
  Promoter: Thy1
  Cloning method: Gateway Cloning
  Sequencing primers: 5′ TCTGAGTGGCAAAGGACCTTAGG; 3′ GACTTGGGGAGGGAGTCAGCTGACC
Resource information
  A portion of this plasmid was derived from a plasmid made by: cloned by Kim Cohen and Dawen Cai
Terms and licenses: Academic/Nonprofit Terms; Industry Terms: Not Available to Industry
How to cite: pThy1-Flpbow1 was a gift from Joshua Sanes (Addgene plasmid # 45180 ; http://n2t.net/addgene:45180 ; RRID:Addgene_45180)
