[The description below was written by a language model from this plasmid's Addgene catalogue record and pLannotate feature annotations shown in this document.]
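Description:
pThy1-Flpbow1 is a pUC18-based transgene plasmid from the Brainbow toolbox, designed to be linearized and injected to generate transgenic mice rather than used for transfection or viral delivery. It is propagated in E. coli at high copy from a ColE1/pUC origin under ampicillin selection (bla with its own promoter). The catalogue lists vector and insert sizes of about 4 kb each, but the deposited full sequence is 13,275 nt. The long unannotated stretches on either side of the payload (roughly 2.1–6.3 kb and 10.3–13.0 kb) are presumably the Thy1 regulatory sequences named as the promoter, although the feature table does not annotate them.

The payload sits between Gateway attB1 and attB2 sites, consistent with the recorded Gateway cloning. It is a Flp-dependent multicolour cassette. Two adjacent FRT-type sites are followed by tdTomato, then PhiYFP, then mCerulean. Each coding sequence has its own SV40 poly(A) signal, and further FRT-type sites lie before the second and third fluorescent proteins. The annotation labels all four sites as minimal FRT, so it does not show whether they are incompatible variants, although paired, mutually exclusive sites would be expected for a Brainbow-style design.

In this arrangement the promoter-proximal tdTomato is the default product, because its polyadenylation signal blocks read-through. Flp-mediated excision between matching sites removes one or two upstream units and brings PhiYFP or mCerulean next to the promoter. Stochastic recombination, particularly across multiple transgene copies, would give Thy1-expressing cells different colour combinations. This allows neighbouring cells to be distinguished using Flp rather than Cre.
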