Features (pLannotate 1.2.2; 23 found; start..end, strand, type, name):
     96..200     +  promoter       AmpR promoter: bla
    201..1061    +  CDS            AmpR: β-lactamase; bla; confers resistance to ampicillin, carbenicillin, and related antibiotics
   1232..1820    +  rep_origin     ori: high-copy-number ColE1/pMB1/pBR322/pUC origin of replication
   2003..2056    +  CDS            lacI (fragment): lac repressor; lacI; The lac repressor binds to the lac operator to inhibit transcription in E. coli. This inhibition can be relieved by adding lactose or isopropyl-β-D-thiogalactopyranoside (IPTG).
   6281..6305    +  protein_bind   attB1: mutant version of attB; recombination site for the Gateway® BP reaction BP Clonase™
   6354..6387    +  protein_bind   FRT (minimal): supports FLP-mediated excision but not integration (Turan and Bode, 2011) FLP recombinase from the Saccharomyces cerevisiae 2μ plasmid
   6396..6429    +  protein_bind   FRT (minimal): supports FLP-mediated excision but not integration (Turan and Bode, 2011) FLP recombinase from the Saccharomyces cerevisiae 2μ plasmid
   6440..7867    +  CDS            tdTomato: tdTomato is a basic (constitutively fluorescent) orange fluorescent protein published in 2004, derived from Discosoma sp.. It is reported to be a somewhat slowly-maturing tandem dimer with low acid sensitivity.
   7886..7969    +  CDS            large T antigen (fragment): large T antigen from SV40 (simian virus 40)
   7992..8113    +  polyA_signal   SV40 poly(A) signal: SV40 polyadenylation signal
   8128..8161    +  protein_bind   FRT (minimal): supports FLP-mediated excision but not integration (Turan and Bode, 2011) FLP recombinase from the Saccharomyces cerevisiae 2μ plasmid
   8175..8879    +  CDS            PhiYFP: Phialidium yellow fluorescent proteim mammalian codon-optimized
   8900..8944    +  terminator     lambda t0 terminator (fragment): transcription terminator from phage lambda
   8956..9039    +  CDS            large T antigen (fragment): large T antigen from SV40 (simian virus 40)
   9062..9183    +  polyA_signal   SV40 poly(A) signal: SV40 polyadenylation signal
   9211..9244    +  protein_bind   FRT (minimal): supports FLP-mediated excision but not integration (Turan and Bode, 2011) FLP recombinase from the Saccharomyces cerevisiae 2μ plasmid
   9258..9977    +  CDS            mCerulean: enhanced monomeric variant of CFP (Rizzo et al., 2004) mammalian codon-optimized
   9993..10076   +  CDS            large T antigen (fragment): large T antigen from SV40 (simian virus 40)
  10099..10220   +  polyA_signal   SV40 poly(A) signal: SV40 polyadenylation signal
  10274..10298   -  protein_bind   attB2: mutant version of attB; recombination site for the Gateway® BP reaction BP Clonase™
  12968..13034   +  CDS            lacZα (fragment): LacZα fragment of β-galactosidase; lacZ fragment
  13040..13139   -  misc_feature   bom (fragment): basis of mobility region from pBR322
  13241..1       -  CDS            rop (fragment) (across the origin): Rop protein, which maintains plasmids at low copy number; rop
>Addgene plasmid #45180 | pThy1-Flpbow1 | depositor full sequence | sequence record 74666 | pThy1-Flpbow1 sequence 13275 bps
GACGAAAGGGCCTCGTGATACGCCTATTTTTATAGGTTAATGTCATGATAATAATGGTTTCTTAGACGTC
AGGTGGCACTTTTCGGGGAAATGTGCGCGGAACCCCTATTTGTTTATTTTTCTAAATACATTCAAATATG
TATCCGCTCATGAGACAATAACCCTGATAAATGCTTCAATAATATTGAAAAAGGAAGAGTATGAGTATTC
AACATTTCCGTGTCGCCCTTATTCCCTTTTTTGCGGCATTTTGCCTTCCTGTTTTTGCTCACCCAGAAAC
GCTGGTGAAAGTAAAAGATGCTGAAGATCAGTTGGGTGCACGAGTGGGTTACATCGAACTGGATCTCAAC
AGCGGTAAGATCCTTGAGAGTTTTCGCCCCGAAGAACGTTTTCCAATGATGAGCACTTTTAAAGTTCTGC
TATGTGGCGCGGTATTATCCCGTATTGACGCCGGGCAAGAGCAACTCGGTCGCCGCATACACTATTCTCA
GAATGACTTGGTTGAGTACTCACCAGTCACAGAAAAGCATCTTACGGATGGCATGACAGTAAGAGAATTA
TGCAGTGCTGCCATAACCATGAGTGATAACACTGCGGCCAACTTACTTCTGACAACGATCGGAGGACCGA
AGGAGCTAACCGCTTTTTTGCACAACATGGGGGATCATGTAACTCGCCTTGATCGTTGGGAACCGGAGCT
GAATGAAGCCATACCAAACGACGAGCGTGACACCACGATGCCTGTAGCAATGGCAACAACGTTGCGCAAA
CTATTAACTGGCGAACTACTTACTCTAGCTTCCCGGCAACAATTAATAGACTGGATGGAGGCGGATAAAG
TTGCAGGACCACTTCTGCGCTCGGCCCTTCCGGCTGGCTGGTTTATTGCTGATAAATCTGGAGCCGGTGA
GCGTGGGTCTCGCGGTATCATTGCAGCACTGGGGCCAGATGGTAAGCCCTCCCGTATCGTAGTTATCTAC
ACGACGGGGAGTCAGGCAACTATGGATGAACGAAATAGACAGATCGCTGAGATAGGTGCCTCACTGATTA
AGCATTGGTAACTGTCAGACCAAGTTTACTCATATATACTTTAGATTGATTTAAAACTTCATTTTTAATT
TAAAAGGATCTAGGTGAAGATCCTTTTTGATAATCTCATGACCAAAATCCCTTAACGTGAGTTTTCGTTC
CACTGAGCGTCAGACCCCGTAGAAAAGATCAAAGGATCTTCTTGAGATCCTTTTTTTCTGCGCGTAATCT
GCTGCTTGCAAACAAAAAAACCACCGCTACCAGCGGTGGTTTGTTTGCCGGATCAAGAGCTACCAACTCT
TTTTCCGAAGGTAACTGGCTTCAGCAGAGCGCAGATACCAAATACTGTCCTTCTAGTGTAGCCGTAGTTA
GGCCACCACTTCAAGAACTCTGTAGCACCGCCTACATACCTCGCTCTGCTAATCCTGTTACCAGTGGCTG
CTGCCAGTGGCGATAAGTCGTGTCTTACCGGGTTGGACTCAAGACGATAGTTACCGGATAAGGCGCAGCG
GTCGGGCTGAACGGGGGGTTCGTGCACACAGCCCAGCTTGGAGCGAACGACCTACACCGAACTGAGATAC
CTACAGCGTGAGCTATGAGAAAGCGCCACGCTTCCCGAAGGGAGAAAGGCGGACAGGTATCCGGTAAGCG
GCAGGGTCGGAACAGGAGAGCGCACGAGGGAGCTTCCAGGGGGAAACGCCTGGTATCTTTATAGTCCTGT
CGGGTTTCGCCACCTCTGACTTGAGCGTCGATTTTTGTGATGCTCGTCAGGGGGGCGGAGCCTATGGAAA
AACGCCAGCAACGCGGCCTTTTTACGGTTCCTGGCCTTTTGCTGGCCTTTTGCTCACATGTTCTTTCCTG
CGTTATCCCCTGATTCTGTGGATAACCGTATTACCGCCTTTGAGTGAGCTGATACCGCTCGCCGCAGCCG
AACGACCGAGCGCAGCGAGTCAGTGAGCGAGGAAGCGGAAGAGCGCCCAATACGCAAACCGCCTCTCCCC
GCGCGTTGGCCGATTCATTAATGCAGGATCGCGGCCGCGATCCCCGGGCGAGCTCGAATTAGTTACGCTA
GGGATAACAGGGTAATATAGAAAATTCAGAGACCGGGAACCAAACTAGCCTTTAAAAAACATAAGTACAG
GAGCCAGCAAGATGGCTCAGTGGGTAAAGGTGCCTACCAGCAAGCCTGACAGCCTGAGTTCAGTCCCCAC
GAACTACGTGGTAGGAGAGGACCAACCAACTCTGGAAATCTGTTCTGCAAACACATGCTCACACACACAC
ACACAAATAGTATAAACAATTTTAAATTTCATTTAAAAATAATTTGTAAACAAAATCATTAGCACAGGTT
TTAGAAAGAGCCTCTTGGTGACATCAAGTTGATGCTGTAGATGGGGTATCATTCCTGAGGACCCAAAACC
GGGTCTCAGCCTTTCCCCATTCTGAGAGTTCTCTCTTTTCTCAGCCACTAGCTGAAGAGTAGAGTGGCTC
AGCACTGGGCTCTTGAGTTCCCAAGTCCTACAACTGGTCAGCCTGACTACTAACCAGCCATGAAGAAACA
AGGAGTGGATGGGCTGAGTCTGCTGGGATGGGAGTGGAGTTAGTAAGTGGCCATGGATGTAATGACCCCA
GCAATGCTGGCTAGAAGGCATGCCTCCTTTCCTTGTCTGGAGACGGAACGGGATCATCTTGTACTCACAG
AAGGGAGAACATTCTAGCTGGTTGGGCCAAAATGTGCAAGTTCACCTGGAGGTGGTGGTGCATGCTTTTA
ACTCCAGTACTCAGGAGGCAGGGCCAGGTGGATCTCTGTGAGTTCAAGACCAGCCTGCACTATGGAGAGA
GTTTTGGGACAGCCAGAGTTACACAGAAAAATCCTGGTGGAAAATCTGAAAGAAAGAGAGAAAGAAAGAA
AGAAAGAAAGAAAGAAAGAAAGAAAGAAAGAAAGAAAGAAAGAAAGAAAGAAAGGAAGAAAGAAAGAAAG
AGTGGCAGGCAGGCAGGCAGGAGGAAGGAAGGAAGGAAGGAAGGAAGGAAGGAAGGAAGGAAGGAAGGAA
GGAAGGAAGGAAGGAAAATAGGTGCGACTTCAAGATCCGGAGTTACAAGCAGAATGCACTGTTTCCCTAA
CAGGGCCAAGTGTTTTGAGTAACTGAAGGTGGGCATGATGCCTGGGAAGCAGAAACAAGCCAGGCAGATG
CACCCCTTGCCTTGCTTCCGAAGGGCTGCAGTAGCATGGAAAACATGGAAAACAACCAATCCATTCCCTT
TGCTGATATAACAGGCTCCAAAGCCAAAACCTGTCACTGGAGGCTCAAGAGCAGATCTCCAGCCAAGAGG
CAAAGGAATGGGGGAAGCTGGAGGGCCTCCCTCTGGTTATCCAGGCTTCTGAAGGTTCAAGCAAAGAAAG
GGTTACAACCTTAAAAGGAGAGCGTCCCGGGGTATGGGTAGAAGACTGCTCCACCCCGACCCCCAGGGTC
CCTAACCGTCTTTTCCCTGGGCGAGTCAGCCCAATCACAGGACTGAGAGTGCCTCTTTAGTAGCAGCAAG
CCACTTCGGACACCCAAATGGAACACCTCCAGTCAGCCCTCGCCGACCACCCCACCCCCTCCATCCTTTT
CCCTCAGCCTCCGATTGGCTGAATCTAGAGTCCCTCCCTGCTCCCCCCTCTCTCCCCACCCCTGGTAAAA
CTGCGGGCTTCAGGCTGGGTGCAGCAACTGGAGGCGTTGGCGACCAGGAGGAGGCTGCAGCTAGGGGAGT
CCAGGTGAGAGCAGGCCGACGGGAGGGACCCGCACATGCAAGGACCGCCGCAGGGCGAGGATGCAAGCCT
TCCCCAGCTACAGTTTTGGGAAAGGATACCAGGGCGCTCCTATATGGGGGCGCGGGAACCTGGGGAAAGA
AGGTGCTCCCAGGTCGAGGTGGGAGAGGAAGGCAGTGCGGGGTCACGGGCTTTCTCCCTGCTAACGGACG
CTTTCGAAGAGTGGGTGCCGGAGAGAACCATGAGGAAGGACATCAAGGACAGCCTTTGGTCCCCAAGCTC
AAATCGCTTTAGTGGTGCGAATAGAGGGAGGAGGTGGGTGGCAAACTGGAGGGAGTCCCCAGCGGTGACC
TCGTGGCTGGCTGGTGCGGGGCACCAGGTAAGAAACGCAATGTTGCGGGAGGGGACTGGGTGGCAGGCGC
GGGGGAGGGGAAAGCTAGAAAGGATGCGAGGGAGCGGAGGGGGGAGGGAGCGGGGGAATCTCAACTGGTA
GAGGAAAGTTAAAATGAGGAAATAGCATCAGGGTGGGGTTAGCCAAGCCGGGCCTCAGGGAAAGGGCGCA
AAGTTTGTCTGGGTGTGGGCTTAGGTGGGCTGGGTATGAGATTCGGGGCGCCGAAAACACTGCTGCGCCT
CTGCCAAATCACGCTACCCCTGTATCTAGTTCTGCTAGGCTTCTCCAGCCCCAGCCCCAATTCTTTTCTC
AGTGTCCCCTTCCCTCCCCTGAATCTCAAGCCCACACTCCCTCCTCCATAACCCACTGTTATCAAATCTA
AGTCATTTGCCACCCAACAACCATCAGGAGGCGGAAGCAGACGGGAGGAGTTTGAGATCAACTTGGGCTA
CATCACGAGTTCCAAGCTCACCAAGGCTTCTTAAGGAGACCTTGTCTCTAAAATTAATTAATTAATTAAT
TAATAGTCCCCTTTCTCTGCCACAGAACCTTGGGATCTGGCTCCTGGTCGCAGCTCCCCCCACCCCAGGC
TGACATTCACTGCCATAGCCCATCCGGAAATCCTAGTCTATTCCCCATGGATCTTGAACTGCAGAGAGAA
TGGCAGAGTGGCCCGCCCTGTGCAAAGGATGTTCCTAGCCTAGGTGGAGCTCGCGAACTCGGAGACTGTG
CCTCTCTTGGGCAAGGACAGGCTAGACAGCCTGCCGGTGTTGAGCTAGGGCACTGTGGGGAAGGCAGAGA
ACCTGTGCAGGGCACGCAATGAACACAGGACCAGAAAACTGCAGCCCTAGGAACACTCAAGAGCTGGCCA
TTTGCAAGCATCTCTGGCCTCCGTGCTTCTCACTCATGTCCCATGTCTTATACAGGCCTCTGTGGCACCT
CGCTTGCCTGATCTCATCCCTAGCCGTTAAGCTTTCTGCATGACTTATCACTTGGGGCATAATGCTGGAT
ACCTACCATTTTCTTAGACCCCATCAAAATCCTATTTGAGTGTACGGTTCGGAGAACTCCTTATTTATCC
GGTAAATGTCTTTTACTCTGCTCTCAGGGAGCTGAGGCAGGACATTCCTGAGATACATTGGGAGAGGAAT
ACAGTTTCAATAAAATAATAGGTTGGGTGGAGGTACATGCCTATAATGCCACCACTCAGGAAATGGTGGC
AGCTTCGTGAGTTTGAGGCCAACCCAAGAAACATAGTGAAACCCTGTCAGTAAATAAGTAAGCAAGTATT
TGAGTATCTACTATATGCTAGGGCTGACCTGGACATTAGGGGTCATCTTCTGAACAAACTAGTGCTTGAG
GGAGGTATTTGGGGTTTTTGTTTGTTTAATGGATCTGAATGAGTTCCAGAGACTGGCTACACAGCGATAT
GACTGAGCTTAACACCCCTAAAGCATACAGTCAGACCAATTAGACAATAAAAGGTATGTATAGCTTACCA
AATAAAAAAATTGTATTTTCAAGAGAGTGTCTGTCTGTGTAGCCCTGGCTGTTCTTGAACTCACTCTGTA
GACCAGGCTGGCCTGGAAATCCATCTGCCTCTGCCTCTCTGCCTCTCTGCCTCTCTGCCTCTCTCTCTGC
CTCTCTCTGCCTCTCTCTGCCCCTCTCTGCCCCTCTCTGCCCCTCTCTGCCGCCCTCTGCCTTTTGCCCT
CTGCCCTCTGTTCTCTGGCCTCTGCCCTCTCCCTGCCTTCTCCCTCTGCCTCTGCCTCTTGAGTGCTGGA
ATCAAAGGTGTGAGCTCTATAGGTCTTAAGTTCCAGAAGAAACGTAATGAAGTCACCCAGCAGGAGGTGC
TCAGGGACAGCAAGACACACACACCCAGGACACTAGGCTCCCACTTCCTTGGCTTTCTCTGAGTGGCAAA
GGACCTTAGGCAGTGTCACTCCCTAAGAGAAGGGGATAAAGAGAGGGGCTGAGGTATTCATCATGTGCTC
CGTGGATCTCAAGCCCTCAAGGTAAATGGGGACCCACCTGTCCTACCAGCTGGCTGACCTGTAGCTTTCC
CCACCACAGAATCCAAGTCGGAACTCTTGGCACCTAGAGGATCTCGAATCACAAGTTTGTACAAAAAAGC
AGGCTCCTAGGGAAGTTCCTATTCTTCAAATAGTATAGGAACTTCCGGCGCGCGAAGTTCCTATTCTCTA
GAAGGTATAGGAACTTCAGCGCTAGGAAGTTCCTATTCTCTAAAAAGTATAGGAACTTCTATCGCCACCA
TGGTGAGCAAGGGCGAGGAGGTCATCAAAGAGTTCATGCGCTTCAAGGTGCGCATGGAGGGCTCCATGAA
CGGCCACGAGTTCGAGATCGAGGGCGAGGGCGAGGGCCGCCCCTACGAGGGCACCCAGACCGCCAAGCTG
AAGGTGACCAAGGGCGGCCCCCTGCCCTTCGCCTGGGACATCCTGTCCCCCCAGTTCATGTACGGCTCCA
AGGCGTACGTGAAGCACCCCGCCGACATCCCCGATTACAAGAAGCTGTCCTTCCCCGAGGGCTTCAAGTG
GGAGCGCGTGATGAACTTCGAGGACGGCGGTCTGGTGACCGTGACCCAGGACTCCTCCCTGCAGGACGGC
ACGCTGATCTACAAGGTGAAGATGCGCGGCACCAACTTCCCCCCCGACGGCCCCGTAATGCAGAAGAAGA
CCATGGGCTGGGAGGCCTCCACCGAGCGCCTGTACCCCCGCGACGGCGTGCTGAAGGGCGAGATCCACCA
GGCCCTGAAGCTGAAGGACGGCGGCCACTACCTGGTGGAGTTCAAGACCATCTACATGGCCAAGAAGCCC
GTGCAACTGCCCGGCTACTACTACGTGGACACCAAGCTGGACATCACCTCCCACAACGAGGACTACACCA
TCGTGGAACAGTACGAGCGCTCCGAGGGCCGCCACCACCTGTTCCTGGGGCATGGCACCGGCAGCACCGG
CAGCGGCAGCTCCGGCACCGCCTCCTCCGAGGACAACAACATGGCCGTCATCAAAGAGTTCATGCGCTTC
AAGGTGCGCATGGAGGGCTCCATGAACGGCCACGAGTTCGAGATCGAGGGCGAGGGCGAGGGCCGCCCCT
ACGAGGGCACCCAGACCGCCAAGCTGAAGGTGACCAAGGGCGGCCCCCTGCCCTTCGCCTGGGACATCCT
GTCCCCCCAGTTCATGTACGGCTCCAAGGCGTACGTGAAGCACCCCGCCGACATCCCCGATTACAAGAAG
CTGTCCTTCCCCGAGGGCTTCAAGTGGGAGCGCGTGATGAACTTCGAGGACGGCGGTCTGGTGACCGTGA
CCCAGGACTCCTCCCTGCAGGACGGCACGCTGATCTACAAGGTGAAGATGCGCGGCACCAACTTCCCCCC
CGACGGCCCCGTAATGCAGAAGAAGACCATGGGCTGGGAGGCCTCCACCGAGCGCCTGTACCCCCGCGAC
GGCGTGCTGAAGGGCGAGATCCACCAGGCCCTGAAGCTGAAGGACGGCGGCCACTACCTGGTGGAGTTCA
AGACCATCTACATGGCCAAGAAGCCCGTGCAACTGCCCGGCTACTACTACGTGGACACCAAGCTGGACAT
CACCTCCCACAACGAGGACTACACCATCGTGGAACAGTACGAGCGCTCCGAGGGCCGCCACCACCTGTTC
CTGTACGGCATGGACGAGCTGTACAAGTAAGCGGCCGCGACTCTAGATCATAATCAGCCATACCACATTT
GTAGAGGTTTTACTTGCTTTAAAAAACCTCCCACACCTCCCCCTGAACCTGAAACATAAAATGAATGCAA
TTGTTGTTGTTAACTTGTTTATTGCAGCTTATAATGGTTACAAATAAAGCAATAGCATCACAAATTTCAC
AAATAAAGCATTTTTTTCACTGCATTCTAGTTGTGGTTTGTCCAAACTCATCAATGTATCTTAAGGCGTG
TTTAAACGAAGTTCCTATTCTCTAGAAGGTATAGGAACTTCCCGTACGGCCACCATGAGCAGCGGCGCCC
TGCTGTTCCACGGCAAGATCCCCTACGTGGTGGAGATGGAGGGCAATGTGGATGGCCACACCTTCAGCAT
CCGCGGCAAGGGCTACGGCGATGCCAGCGTGGGCAAGGTGGATGCCCAGTTCATCTGCACCACCGGCGAT
GTGCCCGTGCCCTGGAGCACCCTGGTGACCACCCTGACCTACGGCGCCCAGTGCTTCGCCAAGTACGGCC
CCGAGCTGAAGGATTTCTACAAGAGCTGCATGCCCGATGGCTACGTGCAGGAGCGCACCATCACCTTCGA
GGGTGATGGCAATTTCAAGACCCGCGCCGAGGTGACCTTCGAGAATGGCAGCGTGTACAATCGCGTGAAG
CTGAATGGCCAGGGCTTCAAGAAGGATGGCCACGTGCTGGGCAAGAATCTGGAGTTCAATTTCACCCCCC
ACTGCCTGTACATCTGGGGCGATCAGGCCAATCACGGCCTGAAGAGCGCCTTCAAGATCTGCCACGAGAT
CACCGGCAGCAAGGGCGATTTCATCGTGGCCGATCACACCCAGATGAATACCCCCATCGGCGGCGGCCCC
GTGCACGTGCCCGAGTACCACCACATGAGCTACCACGTGAAGCTGAGCAAGGATGTGACCGATCACCGCG
ATAATATGAGCCTGAAGGAGACCGTGCGCGCCGTGGATTGCCGCAAGACCTACCTGTGAAGCTTAATTAG
CTGAGCTTGGACTCCTGTTGATAGATCCAGTAATGACCTCAGAACTCCATCTGGCCGCGACTCTAGATCA
TAATCAGCCATACCACATTTGTAGAGGTTTTACTTGCTTTAAAAAACCTCCCACACCTCCCCCTGAACCT
GAAACATAAAATGAATGCAATTGTTGTTGTTAACTTGTTTATTGCAGCTTATAATGGTTACAAATAAAGC
AATAGCATCACAAATTTCACAAATAAAGCATTTTTTTCACTGCATTCTAGTTGTGGTTTGTCCAAACTCA
TCAATGTATCTTAAGGCGTGAAGAGCTTCATAATCTTCAGGAAGTTCCTATTCTCTAAAAAGTATAGGAA
CTTCCAGTACTGCCACCATGGTGAGCAAGGGCGAGGAGCTGTTCACCGGGGTGGTGCCCATCCTGGTCGA
GCTGGACGGCGACGTAAACGGCCACAAGTTCAGCGTGTCCGGCGAGGGCGAGGGCGATGCCACCTACGGC
AAGCTGACCCTGAAGTTCATCTGCACCACCGGCAAGCTGCCCGTGCCCTGGCCCACCCTCGTGACCACCC
TGACCTGGGGCGTGCAGTGCTTCGCCCGCTACCCCGACCACATGAAGCAGCACGACTTCTTCAAGTCCGC
CATGCCCGAAGGCTACGTCCAGGAGCGCACCATCTTCTTCAAGGACGACGGCAACTACAAGACCCGCGCC
GAGGTGAAGTTCGAGGGCGACACCCTGGTGAACCGCATCGAGCTGAAGGGCATCGACTTCAAGGAGGACG
GCAACATCCTGGGGCACAAGCTGGAGTACAACGCCATCAGCGACAACGTCTATATCACCGCCGACAAGCA
GAAGAACGGCATCAAGGCCAACTTCAAGATCCGCCACAACATCGAGGACGGCAGCGTGCAGCTCGCCGAC
CACTACCAGCAGAACACCCCCATCGGCGACGGCCCCGTGCTGCTGCCCGACAACCACTACCTGAGCACCC
AGTCCAAGCTGAGCAAAGACCCCAACGAGAAGCGCGATCACATGGTCCTGCTGGAGTTCGTGACCGCCGC
CGGGATCACTCTCGGCATGGACGAGCTGTACAAGTAAGCGGCCGCGACTCTAGATCATAATCAGCCATAC
CACATTTGTAGAGGTTTTACTTGCTTTAAAAAACCTCCCACACCTCCCCCTGAACCTGAAACATAAAATG
AATGCAATTGTTGTTGTTAACTTGTTTATTGCAGCTTATAATGGTTACAAATAAAGCAATAGCATCACAA
ATTTCACAAATAAAGCATTTTTTTCACTGCATTCTAGTTGTGGTTTGTCCAAACTCATCAATGTATCTTA
AGGCGTACTAGTTGACGTAACTATAACGGTCCTAAGGTAGCGAATGCATCTAGACCCAGCTTTCTTGTAC
AAAGTGGTGATTCGAGGTCCTTCCTCTGCAGAGGTCTTGCTTCTCCCGGTCAGCTGACTCCCTCCCCAAG
TCCTTCAAATATCTCAGAACATGGGGAGAAACGGGGACCTTGTCCCTCCTAAGGAACCCCAGTGCTGCAT
GCCATCATCCCCCCCACCCTCGCCCCCACCCCCGCCACTTCTCCCTCCATGCATACCACTAGCTGTCATT
TTGTACTCTGTATTTATTCTAGGGCTGCTTCTGATTATTTAGTTTGTTCTTTCCCTGGAGACCTGTTAGA
ACATAAGGGCGTATGGTGGGTAGGGGAGGCAGGATATCAGTCCCCTGGGGCGAGTTCCTCCCTGCCAACC
AAGCCAGATGCCTGAAAGAGATATGGATGAGGGAAGTTGGACTGTGCCTGTACCTGGTACAGTCATACTC
TGTTGAAAGAATCATCGGGGAGGGGGGGGGGCTCAAGAGGGGAGAGCTCTCTGAGCCTTTGTGGACCATC
CAATGAGGATGAGGGCTTAGATTCTACCAGGTCATTCTCAGCCACCACACACAAGCGCTCTGCCATCACT
GAAGAAGCCCCCTAGGGCTCTTGGGCCAGGGCACACTCAGTAAAGATGCAGGTTCAGTCAGGGAATGATG
GGGAAAGGGGTAGGAGGTGGGGGAGGGATCACCCCCTCCTCTAAAACACGAGCCTGCTGTCTCCAAAGGC
CTCTGCCTGTAGTGAGGGTGGCAGAAGAAGACAAGGAGCCAGAACTCTGACTCCAGGATCTAAGTCCGTG
CAGGAAGGGGATCCTAGAACCATCTGGTTGGACCCAGCTTACCAAGGGAGAGCCTTTATTCCTTCTTTCC
CTTGCCCCTCTGTGCCAGCCCCTCTTGCTGTCCCTGATCCCCCAGACAGCGAGAGTCTTGCAACCTGCCT
CTTCCAAGACCTCCTAATCTCAGGGGCAGGCGGTGGAGTGAGATCCGGCGTGCACACTTTTTGGAAGATA
GCTTTCCCAAGGATCCTCTCCCCCACTGGCAGCTCTGCCTGTCCCATCACCATGTATAATACCACCACTG
CTACAGCATCTCACCGAGGAAAGAAAACTGCACAATAAAACCAAGCCTCTGGAGTGTGTCCTGGTGTCTG
TCTCTTCTGTGTCCTGGCGTCTGTCTCTTCTGTGTTCTTCCAAGGTCAGAAACAAAAACCACACACTTCA
ACCTGGATGGCTCGGCTGAGCACTTCTGTGTGCAGAAGGTCCAACCAGACTCTGGGGTACCCCGGCCCTC
CCTATTCCCTTGCCTCCTGTCTCCCGCTTTTTATAGCTCCCTATGCTGGGCTTCTCTGGAGAGTGAAATC
TTTGCCCAAATCAATGCGCATTCTCTCTGCTGAGTCATCTGGCGACAGCAGTTGAGTTCACCCGCCAACA
CATGGGCCCAGCTATGTAGCCGAACCCTGGCTCTGGAAGTGCCAGGGACTTTGTGCATAAGTATGTACCA
TGCCCTTTTTTCACAGTCCTAGCTCTGCAGAAGTGCAGCCTGAAGGCCTGTCTGCTGAGAGGACATGCCC
TGGAGCCCTGAAACAGGCACAGTGGGAGGAGGAACGGAGGATGACAGGCATCAGGCCCTCAGTCCAAAAG
CAACCACTTGAGAATGGGCTGGAGTACGAAACATGGGGTCCCGTCCCTGGATCCCTCCTCAAAGAGTAAT
AAGTAAAATATAAACAGGTACCCCAGGCCGTTCTGGGTTTGGGTTGTAATGGGATCCATTTGCAGAGAAC
TATTGAGACAGCCCAGCCGTACTGTGACAGGCAATGTGGGGGAGGAGGTTGAATCACTTGGTATTTAGCA
TGAATAGAATAATTCCCTGAACATTTTTCTTAAACATCCATATCTAAATTACCACCACTCGCTCCCAGTC
TTCCTGCCTTTGCGCCAGCCTCCTGTCTGGCCATGCCTGAAGAAGGCTGGAGAAGCCACCCACCTCAGGC
CATGACACTGCCAGCCACTTGGCAGGTGCAGCCAAACCTGAGCTGTCCCAGAAAGGGACATTCTCAAGAC
CCAGGCACCCTGATCAGCACTGACTTGGAGCTACAAGTGTCATGCCAGAAAAGTCTCTAAGAAAACCTTT
TCAGGGAAAAGGGGGTGACTCAACACCGGGCAAGTTTGGGAAGCCCCACCCTTCGAGTGATGGAAGAGCA
GATAGGAAGCCTCAGAAGAGAGACACCGGCACCCAGGTAACGTTCCTCATGTGGTCTCTGTCACACGGTC
GACTCTCTTAAGGTAGCTCGACCGTGCTCTTCCCTGGACATCTCCGTGACCACACTCTCAGTTCTTAGGG
AGATGCGGGTGCTCTCTGAGGCTATCTCAGAGTTGCAGATTCTGAGGCCTAGAGTGACTACAGTCAGCCT
AGGAAGCCACAGAGGACTGTGGACCAGGAGGGCAGAAGAGGAGAAGGGAAGAAAAACCATCAGATAGGAC
TTGCAATGAAACTAACCCAAGACAATCATAATGCAGACAGGAATGTTAAAGGCGTTCAGCAGCTGGCCAT
GACACCCATCTGTCCCTCTGGCCAAGTCAGCAAGCCTGGAAGACCTGGGACTCCTGCCCATATGTCCTAA
GCTCCCCACCCACCCACTCGTTCACTGTCCTTATTCTCTCTCTACCTTCAGCCACTTAGTTTCCTACCTT
AAGTCCTAGAATTGATCCTGGCGTAATAGCGAAGAGGCCCGCACCGATCGCCCTTCCCAACAGTTGCGCA
GCCTGAATGGCGAATGGCGCCTGATGCGGTATTTTCTCCTTACGCATCTGTGCGGTATTTCACACCGCAT
ATGGTGCACTCTCAGTACAATCTGCTCTGATGCCGCATAGTTAAGCCAGCCCCGACACCCGCCAACACCC
GCTGACGCGCCCTGACGGGCTTGTCTGCTCCCGGCATCCGCTTACAGACAAGCTGTGACCGTCTCCGGGA
GCTGCATGTGTCAGAGGTTTTCACCGTCATCACCGAAACGCGCGA
