>Addgene plasmid #45180 | pThy1-Flpbow1 | addgene partial sequence | sequence record 72959 | Thy1-F1
CCCTAAGAGAAGGGGATAAAGAGAGGGGCTGAGGTATTCATCATGTGCTCCGTGGATCTCAAGCCCTCAA
GGTAAATGGGGACCCACCTGTCCTACCAGCTGGCTGACCTGTAGCTTTCCCCACCACAGAATCCAAGTCG
GAACTCTTGGCACCTAGAGGATCTCGAATCACAAGTTTGTACAAAAAAGCAGGCTCCTAGGGAAGTTCCT
ATTCTTCAAATAGTATAGGAACTTCCGGCGCGCGAAGTTCCTATTCTCTAGAAGGTATAGGAACTTCAGC
GCTAGGAAGTTCCTATTCTCTAAAAAGTATAGGAACTTCTATCGCCACCATGGTGAGCAAGGGCGAGGAG
GTCATCAAAGAGTTCATGCGCTTCAAGGTGCGCATGGAGGGCTCCATGAACGGCCACGAGTTCGAGATCG
AGGGCGAGGGCGAGGGCCGCCCCTACGAGGGCACCCAGACCGCCAAGCTGAAGGTGACCAAGGGCGGCCC
CCTGCCCTTCGCCTGGGACATCCTGTCCCCCCAGTTCATGTACGGCTCCAAGGCGTACGTGAAGCACCCC
GCCGACATCCCCGATTACAAGAAGCTGTCCTTCCCCGAGGGCTTCAAGTGGGAGCGCGTGATGAACTTCG
AGGACGGCGGTCTGGTGACCGTGACCCAGGACTCCTCCCTGCAGGACGGCACGCTGATCTACAAGGTGAA
GATGCGCGGCACCAACTTCCCCCCCGACGGCCCCGTAATGCAGAAGAAGACCATGGGCTGGGAGGCCTCC
ACCGAGCGCCTGTACCCCCGCGACGGCGTGCTGAAGGGCGAGATCCACCA
