>Addgene plasmid #45180 | pThy1-Flpbow1 | addgene partial sequence | sequence record 72961 | tdTomato-Fwd 5'-ctgttcctgtacggcatgg-3'
AGCGGCCGCGACTCTAGATCATAATCAGCCATACCACATTTGTAGAGGTTTTACTTGCTTTAAAAAACCT
CCCACACCTCCCCCTGAACCTGAAACATAAAATGAATGCAATTGTTGTTGTTAACTTGTTTATTGCAGCT
TATAATGGTTACAAATAAAGCAATAGCATCACAAATTTCACAAATAAAGCATTTTTTTCACTGCATTCTA
GTTGTGGTTTGTCCAAACTCATCAATGTATCTTAAGGCGTGTTTAAACGAAGTTCCTATTCTCTAGAAGG
TATAGGAACTTCCCGTACGGCCACCATGAGCAGCGGCGCCCTGCTGTTCCACGGCAAGATCCCCTACGTG
GTGGAGATGGAGGGCAATGTGGATGGCCACACCTTCAGCATCCGCGGCAAGGGCTACGGCGATGCCAGCG
TGGGCAAGGTGGATGCCCAGTTCATCTGCACCACCGGCGATGTGCCCGTGCCCTGGAGCACCCTGGTGAC
CACCCTGACCTACGGCGCCCAGTGCTTCGCCAAGTACGGCCCCGAGCTGAAGGATTTCTACAAGAGCTGC
ATGCCCGATGGCTACGTGCAGGAGCGCACCATCACCTTCGAGGGTGATGGCAATTTCAAGACCCGCGCCG
AGGTGACCTTCGAGAATGGCAGCGTGTACAATCGCGTGAAGCTGAATGGCCAGGGCTTCAAGAAGGATGG
CCACGTGCTGGGCAAGAATCTGGAGTTCAATTTCACCCCCCACTGCCTGTACATCTGGGGCGATCAGGCC
AATCACGGCCTGAAGAGCGCCTTCAAGATCTGCCACGAGATCACCGGCAGCAAGGGCGATTTCATCGTGG
CCGATCACACCCAGATGAATACCCCCATCGGCGGCGGCCCCGTGCACGTGCCCGAGTACCACCACATGAG
CTACCACGTGAAGCTGAGCAAGGATGTGACCGATCACCGCGATAATATGAGCCTGAAGGAGACCGTGCGC
GCCGTGGATTGCCGCAAGACCTACCTGTGAAGCTTAATTAGCTGAGCTTGGACTCCTGTTGATAGATCCA
GTAATGACCTCAGAACTCCAT
