>Addgene plasmid #45180 | pThy1-Flpbow1 | addgene partial sequence | sequence record 72963 | EXFP-R 5'-GTCTTGTAGTTGCCGTCGTC-3'
GCGCTCCTGGACGTAGCCTTCGGGCATGGCGGACTTGAAGAAGTCGTGCTGCTTCATGTGGTCGGGGTAG
CGGGCGAAGCACTGCACGCCCCAGGTCAGGGTGGTCACGAGGGTGGGCCAGGGCACGGGCAGCTTGCCGG
TGGTGCAGATGAACTTCAGGGTCAGCTTGCCGTAGGTGGCATCGCCCTCGCCCTCGCCGGACACGCTGAA
CTTGTGGCCGTTTACGTCGCCGTCCAGCTCGACCAGGATGGGCACCACCCCGGTGAACAGCTCCTCGCCC
TTGCTCACCATGGTGGCAGTACTGGAAGTTCCTATACTTTTTAGAGAATAGGAACTTCCTGAAGATTATG
AAGCTCTTCACGCCTTAAGATACATTGATGAGTTTGGACAAACCACAACTAGAATGCAGTGAAAAAAATG
CTTTATTTGTGAAATTTGTGATGCTATTGCTTTATTTGTAACCATTATAAGCTGCAATAAACAAGTTAAC
AACAACAATTGCATTCATTTTATGTTTCAGGTTCAGGGGGAGGTGTGGGAGGTTTTTTAAAGCAAGTAAA
ACCTCTACAAATGTGGTATGGCTGATTATGATCTAGAGTCGCGGCCAGATGGAGTTCTGAGGTCATTACT
GGATCTATCAACAGGAGTCCAAGCTCAGCTAATTAAGCTTCACAGGTAGGTCTTGCGGCAATCCACGGCG
CGCACGGTCTCCTTCAGGCTCATATTATCGCGGTGATCGGTCACATCCTTGCTCAGCTTCACGTGGTAGC
TCATGTGGTGGTACTCGGGCACGTGCACGGGGCCGCCGCCGATGGGGGTATTCATCTGGGTGTGATCGGC
CACGATGAAATCGCCCTTGCTGCCGGTGATCTCGTGGCAGATCTTGAAGGCGCTCTTCAGGCCGTGATTG
GCCTGATCGCCCCAGATGTACAGGCAGTGGGGGGTGAAATTGAACTCCAGATTCTTGCCCAGCACGTGGC
CATCCTTCTTGAAGCCCTGGCCATTCAGCTTCACGCGATTGTA
